>Addgene plasmid #178873 | pCMV-miRFP670-Zdk1-MCS | addgene full sequence | sequence record 351702 | Addgene NGS Result
ATTAATAGTAATCAATTACGGGGTCATTAGTTCATAGCCCATATATGGAGTTCCGCGTTACATAACTTAC
GGTAAATGGCCCGCCTGGCTGACCGCCCAACGACCCCCGCCCATTGACGTCAATAATGACGTATGTTCCC
ATAGTAACGCCAATAGGGACTTTCCATTGACGTCAATGGGTGGAGTATTTACGGTAAACTGCCCACTTGG
CAGTACATCAAGTGTATCATATGCCAAGTACGCCCCCTATTGACGTCAATGACGGTAAATGGCCCGCCTG
GCATTATGCCCAGTACATGACCTTATGGGACTTTCCTACTTGGCAGTACATCTACGTATTAGTCATCGCT
ATTACCATGGTGATGCGGTTTTGGCAGTACATCAATGGGCGTGGATAGCGGTTTGACTCACGGGGATTTC
CAAGTCTCCACCCCATTGACGTCAATGGGAGTTTGTTTTGGCACCAAAATCAACGGGACTTTCCAAAATG
TCGTAACAACTCCGCCCCATTGACGCAAATGGGCGGTAGGCGTGTACGGTGGGAGGTCTATATAAGCAGA
GCTGGTTTAGTGAACCGTCAGATCCGCTAGCGCTACCGGTCGCCACCATGGTAGCAGGTCATGCCTCTGG
CAGCCCCGCATTCGGGACCGCCTCTCATTCGAATTGCGAACATGAAGAGATCCACCTCGCCGGCTCGATC
CAGCCGCATGGCGCGCTTCTGGTCGTCAGCGAACATGATCATCGCGTCATCCAGGCCAGCGCCAACGCCG
CGGAATTTCTGAATCTCGGAAGCGTACTCGGCGTTCCGCTCGCCGAGATCGACGGCGATCTGTTGATCAA
GATCCTGCCGCATCTCGATCCCACCGCCGAAGGCATGCCGGTCGCGGTGCGCTGCCGGATCGGCAATCCC
TCTACGGAGTACTGCGGTCTGATGCATCGGCCTCCGGAAGGCGGGCTGATCATCGAACTCGAACGTGCCG
GCCCGTCGATCGATCTGTCAGGCACGCTGGCGCCGGCGCTGGAGCGGATCCGCACGGCGGGTTCACTGCG
CGCGCTGTGCGATGACACCGTGCTGCTGTTTCAGCAGTGCACCGGCTACGACCGGGTGATGGTGTATCGT
TTCGATGAGCAAGGCCACGGCCTGGTATTCTCCGAGTGCCATGTGCCTGGGCTCGAATCCTATTTCGGCA
ACCGCTATCCGTCGTCGACTGTCCCGCAGATGGCGCGGCAGCTGTACGTGCGGCAGCGCGTCCGCGTGCT
GGTCGACGTCACCTATCAGCCGGTGCCGCTGGAGCCGCGGCTGTCGCCGCTGACCGGGCGCGATCTCGAC
ATGTCGGGCTGCTTCCTGCGCTCGATGTCGCCGTGCCATCTGCAGTTCCTGAAGGACATGGGCGTGCGCG
CCACCCTGGCGGTGTCGCTGGTGGTCGGCGGCAAGCTGTGGGGCCTGGTTGTCTGTCACCATTATCTGCC
GCGCTTCATCCGTTTCGAGCTGCGGGCGATCTGCAAACGGCTCGCCGAAAGGATCGCGACGCGGATCACC
GCGCTTGAGAGCCTGTACAAGTCCGGACTCAGATCTCGAGCTATGGTGGATAACAAATTCAATAAAGAAA
AGACGCGTGCCGGTGCGGAAATCCATTCTCTGCCAAACCTGAATGTTGAGCAGAAGTTTGCCTTCATCGT
GAGCCTGTTTGATGATCCATCTCAGAGCGCCAATCTGCTGGCCGAAGCCAAAAAACTGAACGATGCCCAG
GCCCCAAAAACTAGTTAAAAGCTTCGAATTCTGCAGTCGACGGTACCGCGGGCCCGGGATCCACCGGATC
TAGATAACTGATCATAATCAGCCATACCACATTTGTAGAGGTTTTACTTGCTTTAAAAAACCTCCCACAC
CTCCCCCTGAACCTGAAACATAAAATGAATGCAATTGTTGTTGTTAACTTGTTTATTGCAGCTTATAATG
GTTACAAATAAAGCAATAGCATCACAAATTTCACAAATAAAGCATTTTTTTCACTGCATTCTAGTTGTGG
TTTGTCCAAACTCATCAATGTATCTTAAGGCGTAAATTGTAAGCGTTAATATTTTGTTAAAATTCGCGTT
AAATTTTTGTTAAATCAGCTCATTTTTTAACCAATAGGCCGAAATCGGCAAAATCCCTTATAAATCAAAA
GAATAGACCGAGATAGGGT
[37 nt withheld, positions 2190-2226]
AAAGAACGTGGACTCCAACGTCAAAGG
[49 nt withheld, positions 2254-2302]
T
[91 nt withheld, positions 2304-2394]
G
[124 nt withheld, positions 2396-2519]
CAGGTGGCACTTTTCGGGGAAATGTGCGCGGAACCCCTATTTGTTTATTTTTCTAAATACATTCAAATAT
GTATCCGCTCATGAGACAATAACCCTGATAAATGCTTCAATAATATTGAAAAAGGAAGAGTCCTGAGGCG
GAAAGAACCAGCTGTGGAATGTGTGTCAGTTAGGGTGTGGAAAGTCCCCAGGCTCCCCAGCAGGCAGAAG
TATGCAAAGCATGCATCTCAATTAGTCAGCAACCAGGTGTGGAAAGTCCCCAGGCTCCCCAGCAGGCAGA
AGTATGCAAAGCATGCATCTCAATTAGTCAGCAACCATAGTCCCGCCCCTAACTCCGCCCATCCCGCCCC
TAACTCCGCCCAGTTCCGCCCATTCTCCGCCCCATGGCTGACTAATTTTTTTTATTTATGCAGAGGCCGA
GGCCGCCTCGGCCTCTGAGCTATTCCAGAAGTAGTGAGGAGGCTTTTTTGGAGGCCTAGGCTTTTGCAAA
GATCGATCAAGAGACAGGATGAGGATCGTTTCGCATGATTGAACAAGATGGATTGCACGCAGGTTCTCCG
GCCGCTTGGGTGGAGAGGCTATTCGGCTATGACTGGGCACAACAGACAATCGGCTGCTCTGATGCCGCCG
TGTTCCGGCTGTCAGCGCAGGGGCGCCCGGTTCTTTTTGTCAAGACCGACCTGTCCGGTGCCCTGAATGA
ACTGCAAGACGAGGCAGCGCGGCTATCGTGGCTGGCCACGACGGGCGTTCCTTGCGCAGCTGTGCTCGAC
GTTGTCACTGAAGCGGGAAGGGACTGGCTGCTATTGGGCGAAGTGCCGGGGCAGGATCTCCTGTCATCTC
ACCTTGCTCCTGCCGAGAAAGTATCCATCATGGCTGATGCAATGCGGCGGCTGCATACGCTTGATCCGGC
TACCTGCCCATTCGACCACCAAGCGAAACATCGCATCGAGCGAGCACGTACTCGGATGGAAGCCGGTCTT
GTCGATCAGGATGATCTGGACGAAGAGCATCAGGGGCTCGCGCCAGCCGAACTGTTCGCCAGGCTCAAGG
CGAGCATGCCCGACGGCGAGGATCTCGTCGTGACCCATGGCGATGCCTGCTTGCCGAATATCATGGTGGA
AAATGGCCGCTTTTCTGGATTCATCGACTGTGGCCGGCTGGGTGTGGCGGACCGCTATCAGGACATAGCG
TTGGCTACCCGTGATATTGCTGAAGAGCTTGGCGGCGAATGGGCTGACCGCTTCCTCGTGCTTTACGGTA
TCGCCGCTCCCGATTCGCAGCGCATCGCCTTCTATCGCCTTCTTGACGAGTTCTTCTGAGCGGGACTCTG
GGGTTCGAAATGACCGACCAAGCGACGCCCAACCTGCCATCACGAGATTTCGATTCCACCGCCGCCTTCT
ATGAAAGGTTGGGCTTCGGAATCGTTTTCCGGGACGCCGGCTGGATGATCCTCCAGCGCGGGGATCTCAT
GCTGGAGTTCTTCGCCCACCCTAGGGGGAGGCTAACTGAAACACGGAAGGAGACAATACCGGAAGGAACC
CGCGCTATGACGGCAATAAAAAGACAGAATAAAACGCACGGTGTTGGGTCGTTTGTTCATAAACGCGGGG
TTCGGTCCCAGGGCTGGCACTCTGTCGATACCCCACCGAGACCCCATTGGGGCCAATACGCCCGCGTTTC
TTCCTTTTCCCCACCCCACCCCCCAAGTTCGGGTGAAGGCCCAGGGCTCGCAGCCAACGTCGGGGCGGCA
GGCCCTGCCATAGCCTCAGGTTACTCATATATACTTTAGATTGATTTAAAACTTCATTTTTAATTTAAAA
GGATCTAGGTGAAGATCCTTTTTGATAATCTCATGACCAAAATCCCTTAACGTGAGTTTTCGTTCCACTG
AGCGTCAGACCCCGTAGAAAAGATCAAAGGATCTTCTTGAGATCCTTTTTTTCTGCGCGTAATCTGCTGC
TTGCAAACAAAAAAACCACCGCTACCAGCGGTGGTTTGTTTGCCGGATCAAGAGCTACCAACTCTTTTTC
CGAAGGTAACTGGCTTCAGCAGAGCGCAGATACCAAATACTGTTCTTCTAGTGTAGCCGTAGTTAGGCCA
CCACTTCAAGAACTCTGTATCACCGCCTACATACCTCGCTCTGCTAATCCTGTTACCAGTGGCTGCTGCC
AGTGGCGATAAGTCGTGTCTTACCGGGTTGGACTCAAGACGATAGTTACCGGATAAGGCGCAGCGGTCGG
GCTGAACGGGGGGTTCGTGCACACAGCCCAGCTTGGAGCGAACGACCTACACCGAACTGAGATACCTACA
GCGTGAGCTATGAGAAAGCGCCACGCTTCCCGAAGGGAGAAAGGCGGACAGGTATCCGGTAAGCGGCAGG
GTCGGAACAGGAGAGCGCACGAGGGAGCTTCCAGGGGGAAACGCCTGGTATCTTTATAGTCCTGTCGGGT
TTCGCCACCTCTGACTTGAGCGTCGATTTTTGTGATGCTCGTCAGGGGGGCGGAGCCTATGGAAAAACGC
CAGCAACGCGGCCTTTTTACGGTTCCTGGCCTTTTGCTGGCCTTTTGCTCACATGTTCTTTCCTGCGTTA
TCCCCTGATTCTGTGGATAACCGTATTACCGCCATGCATTAGTT
Features (pLannotate 1.2.2; 16 found; start..end, strand, type, name):
     56..359     +  enhancer       CMV enhancer: human cytomegalovirus immediate early enhancer
    360..563     +  promoter       CMV promoter: human cytomegalovirus (CMV) immediate early promoter
    608..1552    +  CDS            miRFP670: miRFP670 is a basic (constitutively fluorescent) near ir fluorescent protein published in 2016, derived from Rhodopseudomonas palustris. It has low acid sensitivity. It requires the cofactor biliverdin for fluorescence.
   1562..1582    +  misc_feature   MCS (fragment): multiple cloning site
   1583..1759    +  CDS            Zdk1: "Zdark" protein, derived from the Z subunit of protein A, that binds to the dark state of LOV2 and is released upon irradiation (Wang et al., 2016)
   1769..1812    +  misc_feature   MCS (fragment): multiple cloning site
   1829..1913    +  CDS            large T antigen (fragment): large T antigen from SV40 (simian virus 40)
   1936..2057    +  polyA_signal   SV40 poly(A) signal: SV40 polyadenylation signal
   2091..2519    -  rep_origin     f1 ori (sequence partly withheld): f1 bacteriophage origin of replication; arrow indicates direction of (+) strand synthesis
   2546..2650    +  promoter       AmpR promoter: bla
   2652..3009    +  promoter       SV40 promoter: SV40 enhancer and early promoter
   3044..3838    +  CDS            NeoR/KanR: aminoglycoside phosphotransferase from Tn5; aph(3')-II (or nptII); confers resistance to neomycin, kanamycin, and G418 (Geneticin®)
   3859..4011    +  CDS            ble (fragment): BLE_KLEPN - Experimental evidence at protein level: Swiss-Prot protein existence level 1. Binding protein with a strong affinity to the bleomycin family of antibiotics. Binds to CL990; an antimitotic-antibiotic compound. From Klebsiella pneumoniae.
   4070..4117    +  polyA_signal   HSV TK poly(A) signal: herpes simplex virus thymidine kinase polyadenylation signal (Cole and Stacy, 1985)
   4208..4224    -  polyA_signal   bGH poly(A) signal (fragment): bovine growth hormone polyadenylation signal
   4446..5034    +  rep_origin     ori: high-copy-number ColE1/pMB1/pBR322/pUC origin of replication
