[The description below was written by a language model from this plasmid's Addgene catalogue record and pLannotate feature annotations shown in this document.]
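Description:
pCMV-miRFP670-Zdk1-MCS is a mammalian expression vector built on the Clontech pmCherry-C1 backbone, in which a synthetic miRFP670-Zdk1 cassette of about 1.2 kb has been placed between the retained AgeI and HindIII sites, presumably taking the place of the original fluorescent protein. It is designed as a C1-style tagging vector: a protein of interest is cloned into the multiple cloning site downstream of the tag, so that it is expressed fused to the C-terminus of miRFP670-Zdk1. The plasmid totals about 5.2 kb and replicates at high copy in E. coli from a ColE1/pUC-type origin. It also carries an f1 origin. A single NeoR/KanR gene is driven by tandem bacterial (AmpR) and SV40 early promoters and terminated by the HSV TK polyadenylation signal, giving kanamycin resistance in bacteria and potential G418 selection in mammalian cells.

Expression is driven by the human CMV immediate-early enhancer and promoter and terminated by the SV40 poly(A) signal. miRFP670 is a near-infrared fluorescent protein derived from a Rhodopseudomonas palustris bacteriophytochrome and needs biliverdin as a cofactor. It is joined through a short linker of residual cloning-site sequence to Zdk1, a small protein A Z-domain derivative that binds the dark state of the LOV2 domain and dissociates on illumination. Any fused cargo can therefore be tracked in the far-red channel and reversibly tethered to a LOV2-bearing partner. The associated publication concerns synthetic protein condensates that inducibly recruit and release protein activity in living cells. The short large T antigen, ble and bGH poly(A) fragments in the annotation look like backbone remnants or partial matches rather than functional elements.
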