Addgene plasmid #178873: pCMV-miRFP670-Zdk1-MCS
Purpose: Mammalian expression of a protein of interest fused to the C-terminus of miRFP670-Zdk1
Depositing lab: Shinya Tsukiji. Depositing organization: Nagoya Institute of Technology. Publication: Synthetic Protein Condensates That Inducibly Recruit and Release Protein Activity in Living Cells. Yoshikawa M, Yoshii T, Ikuta M, Tsukiji S. J Am Chem Soc. 2021 May 5;143(17):6434-6446. doi: 10.1021/jacs.0c12375. Epub 2021 Apr 23. PubMed 33890764.
Backbone
  Vector backbone: pmCherry-C1
  Backbone manufacturer: Clontech
  Backbone size w/o insert (bp): 3979
  Vector type: Mammalian Expression
Growth in bacteria
  Bacterial resistance: Kanamycin, 50 μg/mL
  Growth temperature: 37°C
  Growth strain: DH5alpha
  Copy number: High Copy
Gene/Insert
  Gene/Insert name: miRFP670-Zdk1
  Species: Synthetic
  Insert size (bp): 1174
  Promoter: CMV
  Cloning method: Restriction Enzyme; 5′ cloning site AgeI (not destroyed); 3′ cloning site HindIII (not destroyed)
Terms and licenses: Academic/Nonprofit Terms; Industry Terms: Not Available to Industry
How to cite: pCMV-miRFP670-Zdk1-MCS was a gift from Shinya Tsukiji (Addgene plasmid # 178873 ; http://n2t.net/addgene:178873 ; RRID:Addgene_178873)
